Addgene plasmid #13619: pcDNA3 PARL-FLAG-CT T69A
Depositing lab: Luca Pellegrini. Depositing organization: Universite Laval. Publication: Phosphorylation and cleavage of presenilin-associated rhomboid-like protein (PARL) promotes changes in mitochondrial morphology. Jeyaraju DV, Xu L, Letellier MC, Bandaru S, Zunino R, Berg EA, McBride HM, Pellegrini L. Proc Natl Acad Sci U S A. 2006 Dec 5. 103(49):18562-7. 10.1073/pnas.0604983103 PubMed 17116872.
Backbone
  Vector backbone: pcDNA3
  Backbone size w/o insert (bp): 5446
  Vector type: Mammalian Expression
Growth in bacteria
  Bacterial resistance: Ampicillin, 100 μg/mL
  Growth temperature: 37°C
  Growth strain: DH5alpha
  Copy number: High Copy
Gene/Insert
  Gene/Insert name: Presenilin-associated rhomboid-like (alt name: PARL)
  Species: H. sapiens (human)
  Insert size (bp): 1164
  Mutation: changed Thr 69 to Ala
  GenBank ID: AF197937
  Entrez Gene: PARL (a.k.a. PRO2207, PSARL, PSARL1, PSENIP2, RHBDS1); PARL (a.k.a. PARL)
  Tag / fusion protein: FLAG (C terminal on insert)
  Cloning method: Restriction Enzyme; 5′ cloning site EcoRI (not destroyed); 3′ cloning site XbaI (not destroyed)
  Sequencing primers: 5′ GTACGGTGGGAGGTCTATAT
Terms and licenses: Academic/Nonprofit Terms; Industry Terms: Not Available to Industry
How to cite: pcDNA3 PARL-FLAG-CT T69A was a gift from Luca Pellegrini (Addgene plasmid # 13619 ; http://n2t.net/addgene:13619 ; RRID:Addgene_13619)
