[The description below was written by a language model from this plasmid's Addgene catalogue record.]
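Description:
pcDNA3 PARL-FLAG-CT T69A is a mammalian expression plasmid built on the pcDNA3 backbone (about 5.4 kb without insert). It carries a roughly 1.16 kb cDNA for human presenilin-associated rhomboid-like protein (PARL), an intramembrane rhomboid-family protease of mitochondria. The insert sits between EcoRI and XbaI sites, both preserved, so it can be excised or transferred. The plasmid is maintained in E. coli as a high-copy construct under ampicillin selection. No feature table is provided with this record. The standard pcDNA3 design drives the insert from the CMV immediate-early promoter with a downstream polyadenylation signal, and it includes a neomycin-resistance cassette for G418 selection of stable mammalian lines. These elements are inferred from the backbone name rather than listed explicitly.

The encoded protein carries a FLAG epitope at its C terminus, allowing detection or immunoprecipitation with anti-FLAG antibodies without disturbing the N-terminal region, where mitochondrial import and processing take place. The defining feature is a point mutation changing threonine 69 to alanine, which removes a hydroxyl-bearing residue and so prevents phosphorylation at that position. The associated publication concerns phosphorylation and cleavage of PARL and their effect on mitochondrial morphology. This suggests the construct serves as a non-phosphorylatable variant for transfection experiments, compared against wild-type or other mutant PARL to test how modification at this site influences proteolytic processing of the protein and the shape of the mitochondrial network.
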