>Addgene plasmid #13619 | pcDNA3 PARL-FLAG-CT T69A | addgene partial sequence | sequence record 19956 | CMV-F 5'-CGCAAATGGGCGGTAGGCGTG-3'
AGAACCCACTGCTTACTGGCTTATCGAAATTAATACGACTCACTATAGGGAGACCCAAGCTTGGTACCCG
GGAATTCGCGGCCGCGTCGACCAGAGGTTGGGAAGATGGCGTGGCGAGGCTGGGCGCAGAGAGGCTGGGG
CTGCGGCCAGGCGTGGGGTGCGTCGGTGGGCGGCCGCAGCTGCGAGGAGCTCACTGCGGTCCTAACCCCG
CCGCAGCTCCTCGGACGCAGGTTTAACTTCTTTATTCAACAAAAATGCGGATTCAGAAAAGCACCCAGGA
AGGTTGAACCTCGAAGATCAGACCCAGGGGCCTCGGGTGAAGCATACAAGAGAAGTGCTTTGATTCCTCC
TGTGGAAGAAACAGTCTTTTATCCTTCTCCCTATCCTATAAGGAGTCTCATAAAACCTTTATTTTTTACT
GTTGGGTTTACAGGCTGTGCATTTGGATCAGCTGCTATTTGGCAATATGAATCACTGAAATCCAGGGTCC
AGAGTTATTTTGATGGTATAAAAGCTGATTGGTTGGATAGCATAAGACCACAAAAAGAAGGAGACTTCAG
AAAGGAGATTAACAAGTGGTGGAATAACCTAAGTGATGGCCAGCGGACTGTGACAGGTATTATAGCTGCA
AATGTCCTTGTATTCTGTTTATGGAGAGTACCTTCTCTGCAGCGGACAATGATCAGATATTTCACATCGA
ATCCAGCCTCAAAGGTCCTTTGTTTCTCCATGTTGCTGTCAACATTCAGT
